Addgene plasmid #149582: pBbdCas9S(-10TC)_arr2
Purpose: (Empty Backbone) parental, all-in-one CRISPRi vector for B. burgdorferi, parental for gRNA cloning
Depositing lab: Christine Jacobs-Wagner. Depositing organization: Stanford University. Publication: A CRISPR interference platform for selective downregulation of gene expression in Borrelia burgdorferi. Takacs CN, Scott M, Chang Y, Kloos ZA, Irnov I, Rosa PA, Liu J, Jacobs-Wagner C. Appl Environ Microbiol. 2020 Nov 30. pii: AEM.02519-20. doi: 10.1128/AEM.02519-20. PubMed 33257311.
Backbone
  Vector backbone: pBbdCas9S(-10TC)
  Backbone manufacturer: CJW lab
  Modifications to backbone: dCas9, lacI, arr2
  Vector type: Bacterial Expression, CRISPR
  Selectable markers: Rifampicin
Growth in bacteria
  Bacterial resistance: Spectinomycin, 50 μg/mL
  Growth temperature: 30°C
  Growth strain: NEB 5-alpha F' Iq
  Copy number: High Copy
Gene/Insert
  Gene/Insert name: None
  Promoter: PflaB, PpQE30
  Cloning method: Restriction Enzyme; 5′ cloning site Unknown (unknown if destroyed); 3′ cloning site Unknown (unknown if destroyed)
  Sequencing primers: 5′ Unknown
Terms and licenses: Academic/Nonprofit Terms; Industry Terms: Not Available to Industry
How to cite: pBbdCas9S(-10TC)_arr2 was a gift from Christine Jacobs-Wagner (Addgene plasmid # 149582 ; http://n2t.net/addgene:149582 ; RRID:Addgene_149582)
