[The description below was written by a language model from this plasmid's Addgene catalogue record and pLannotate feature annotations shown in this document.]
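Description:
pBbdCas9S(-10TC)_arr2 is an 11.3 kb all-in-one CRISPR interference shuttle vector for the Lyme disease spirochete Borrelia burgdorferi. It was deposited as an empty parental backbone into which guide RNA cassettes are cloned. In E. coli it replicates from a high-copy ColE1/pUC-type origin and is selected with spectinomycin through the annotated aadA (SmR) aminoglycoside adenylyltransferase gene. The catalogue lists rifampicin as an additional selectable marker, corresponding to the arr2 gene named in the construct and in the backbone modifications. arr2 is not among the automatically annotated features, though. The table also leaves roughly the first 3.4 kb unannotated, so the elements that maintain the plasmid in Borrelia are not identified in the record.

The functional core is a catalytically dead Streptococcus pyogenes Cas9 (D10A/H840A), which binds DNA under guide RNA direction without cutting and so blocks transcription of the targeted gene. dCas9 sits downstream of a T5-type promoter with lac operator sequences, matching the catalogue's PpQE30 promoter. A divergently oriented lacI gene supplies the repressor, making dCas9 expression IPTG-inducible. The "-10TC" in the name suggests a variant of the promoter's -10 element, but the record does not explain its effect. The second listed promoter, PflaB, is a constitutive Borrelia flagellin promoter. The record does not state explicitly which genes it drives. The short fliD and hslU fragments are probably Borrelia-derived flanking regulatory sequence rather than expressed genes, and the small BleoR fragment looks like a cloning remnant. No guide RNA is present, so the plasmid serves as the starting point for building inducible knockdown constructs against chosen B. burgdorferi genes.
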