Features (pLannotate 1.2.2; 10 found; start..end, strand, type, name):
   3402..3476    +  ncRNA          AAC AAD leader: Accession: RF02912 - putative aminoglycoside riboswitch / attI site
   4034..5113    -  CDS            lacI: LACI_ECOLI - Experimental evidence at protein level: Swiss-Prot protein existence level 1. Repressor of the lactose operon. Binds allolactose as an inducer. From Escherichia coli (strain K12).
   5243..5347    -  CDS            fliD (fragment): FLID_BORBU - Protein inferred from homology: Swiss-Prot protein existence level 3. Required for the morphogenesis and for the elongation of the flagellar filament by facilitating polymerization of the flagellin monomers at the tip of growing filament. Forms a capping structure, which prevents flagellin subunits (transported through the central channel of the flagellum) from leaking out without polymerization at the distal end (By similarity). From Borrelia burgdorferi (strain ATCC 35210 / B31 / CIP 102532 / DSM 4680).
   5366..5408    +  promoter       T5 promoter: bacteriophage T5 promoter for E. coli RNA polymerase, with embedded lac operator
   5416..5436    +  protein_bind   lac operator (fragment): The lac repressor binds to the lac operator to inhibit transcription in E. coli. This inhibition can be relieved by adding lactose or isopropyl-β-D-thiogalactopyranoside (IPTG). lac repressor encoded by lacI
   5471..9575    +  CDS            dCas9 (fragment): catalytically dead mutant of the Cas9 endonuclease from the Streptococcus pyogenes Type II CRISPR/Cas system RNA-guided DNA-binding protein that lacks endonuclease activity due to the D10A mutation in the RuvC catalytic domain and the H840A mutation in the HNH catalytic domain
   9585..9710    +  CDS            hslU (fragment): HSLU_BORBU - Protein inferred from homology: Swiss-Prot protein existence level 3. ATPase subunit of a proteasome-like degradation complex; this subunit has chaperone activity. The binding of ATP and its subsequent hydrolysis by HslU are essential for unfolding of protein substrates subsequently hydrolyzed by HslV. HslU recognizes the N-terminal part of its protein substrates and unfolds these before they are guided to HslV for hydrolysis. From Borrelia burgdorferi (strain ATCC 35210 / B31 / CIP 102532 / DSM 4680).
   9747..10538   +  CDS            SmR: aminoglycoside adenylyltransferase (Murphy, 1985); aadA; confers resistance to spectinomycin and streptomycin
  10540..10586   +  CDS            BleoR (fragment): antibiotic-binding protein; Sh ble from Streptoalloteichus hindustanus; confers resistance to bleomycin, phleomycin, and Zeocin™
  10661..11249   +  rep_origin     ori: high-copy-number ColE1/pMB1/pBR322/pUC origin of replication
>Addgene plasmid #149582 | pBbdCas9S(-10TC)_arr2 | addgene full sequence | sequence record 318347 | Addgene NGS Result
CCTGCACTAGATCCCCGGCAAGTTCATCCTTAGGGTTTTCATATCTCTTAAAAAGTCAATTTCTGCTTGA
TTAATTTCTTGTGGATTATTGTTTTTGCGGTTTTTCATTTTTTATCTCCTTGAGTATTGAATTTTTTCTT
ATATATAAATATATAGCAAAAACTATTTTTGCCAACTTTTTTACAAAAAATTTTTTATTAAAACACTTAG
GGCTTTGCTAAATTCTCTTTTAAAAGAACTTAGTAAAGCCCTATGGATTTAAGAACTGATTATACTTACG
TAGTAAAAATACTACAGATATTAATAGTATAGACCATATCAAAATCATAATCAATTTATATTTATCTAAA
ATTGTAGTCCATACAAAATACAAAAAAATTAGGTTTTTCTAAATTCTATTTTAAAAGAACTTAGTAACAC
CTAATCTCTAAATTACTTACAAAATTCTAAAATTAGATTTTTAGTTCTTCATATTTCTTTAAAAGTTTTT
TAAGAAAATCTTTTTGATTTTCAAAAATTTCATGCATCATAAAACTAGTAAATTTGGATTTTTTTTTGTA
AAAATCATAACTTTCTTGGGTTTTAAGTTGAAATCTTAATGGTTTTATTGGATTTTGCCTAGATTTTTTT
AACGCCGGACTTTCTTTATCTTTTATAAAATTATAAGAATTTTTAATACCATTTTCTATTAAATAATCTT
CTTTTATAAGCCCCTCTTGCAGTGCAGTTGCTAATCTTAAATACTTATACGCTTGAGTTTTTGCTACATC
AAAGTCTTTTATAAAATCAAGAAAAGTTTTATAACCATCAAATTTATAATATTGATTATCTTTTATTTCT
TTTAAAATTTTAATATTTTCCACCCTGTGGAATATTTCTTTTTTGAAATTGTCATTTAACTTTTCCTTTA
GTGTCTTGTAATAAGAAATTTTACTTTCATTAATCATTAAATTTTGTTCAACATAAGTATCTATCTTTTT
TGTTAAAACTTTAACAACACGTTTTTTTTCCATAAAAATTTTCCTTTATTTTTGCAACATTTTCCTTAAT
TGATATAATTGTTACTATTTTAGATTTTTTAATATCCACTTAAGAATTAATCCCTCACTAGAATATTTTT
TATTATAGAATTCATATACATGTTTTTCTAAATCTATAAATTTATCAACAATTGCTTTATTATAGGGTGT
ATCTATCTTTTCTTTTCTTAATAATCGTCTCATATTCTTTAAATAACAACAAACACTGCCGGTTTTAAAC
CTAAATTCTATGTAATATATTTTTGAAAAAGTATATACATTTTCAACCCCGTTTATTTCATACTTTACAA
AAACATTATTTATTGGTTTTCTATAACCATAGTAAATGCCTAAAAATTTGTCCCCGTCTTTCATAGGATA
TAGATAAAGTTTTTGAATCTCTGATTTATCTAATAATTTTTCAAAAAAAATTATACACCGCTTTTGTTTG
TTACTAACTACTCTATGCAATGCCTTTAATATTTTTGTGTGATATATATTTTTATCACCTTTTTTTTCTT
TCAGCAGGAAGATACTTTCTTTTGGAAATTTAATTTTTTGTTCATTTATTCTTGCAGCCTTAAGTCCGAT
TTTCATATTTAATCCTTATATAGCCTTTCTATTTAATTCTTTTAAACTCAATAAACTTTTTTGGTTTTTC
ATTAGTTCTAATAATTCGCAATAATATGTGCAAAACACTTTATTGTATTCTATTTTCTTTTGGTTATTCA
AATATTCTTTTATAATTGGCTTTAGAAGTTCAATATTTACTTCTTTTTTTAGTTGTTCAATAAGGATATT
GAAAATGTTTGTTTTTAAATCTTGATAATTTTGTTGAGAATTTTCTTTTTTTCTTTCAATTGACTTCTCT
AATTTACGCTTTATATTGTTTAAATCGCTATATTTATGACTTTCAATAATAAAATGAGGCTTAAATTTGT
AATTTTCGTATATTTTTTGGAAACTTGTTTCTAATTGTTTAGAATTATATTCATTTTTTTCAAATTCTTT
TTGAGTGTTGCATAGAATTTCCTTTAATTTTTCTTGTTTTTCTTTCATACAAGATTTAGTAAAATGTATA
TTTTTATTTTTTAGTAATTTAATTTCTATTATTTTTATGATTTTAAGTATTTTGATTATATTATCTTTAT
CAATATTTAAATTGAATAAAATTGTAAGAAAAATTGAAAGAATTTTTTTACATAAAAAGTTACATTTATT
GAAGTAATTTCTTACTTGATACTTTTCTATTTCATTAATCTTTCTTTCTTCTTTTATATTATTTTTATTA
TTTAAACACTCCTTTAAATCTACACTCCCATTTTTAGTAAATCTATCTTTAAGGCCCCTTGAAACTCTAT
TTTGAAATCTTAAATCTTTTTTTTCTTGAAAGTATTTATAGATTTTTTGGTAACATTCTTTTTTTGAAAA
ATTAAGTTGATAGTATATTTCGGTCCCCAAATTTACCCCTAAGTGTTTGTGATAATTAGTTGTGACTTTA
AATTCTTTTTCTAATTTGTAAAGGTAATTTTGCAGTGTTTTTAGTTTAACGGGTGTTTGACTATTTCTTT
TAAGGTTTTCATTAAAGTAATAGAGTATGTTTTTTTGTGTGTATTTCTTATATGTTTTATTTATGTACGC
TAGTGTTGAGATAAGGACTACTAATTTATACTGTAATTTATTGTAGCAAGTTGTGGTTTTACTGGTTTTG
TTTATATTAGATAAGTTTTCCATTTATAGCTCCTTGAATACCGGATTTTTTATCTATAAAGTATATATAT
CACAATTTTGATTTAAAAGTAAATTCTTTTTTTAAAAATACAAAAATTTTTTATAAATTATATAGACCAT
GATATTGTATTAATACTAATTGATTTTAATTTAAGGTTGAACTAAAATAAACATAGTTTTGTAGAAAATA
ATTTTTCATTATTTTGCTACTTGATATTGGATCGTAAAAATATTAGGGCTTTACAAAGTTCTTTTAAAAG
AGAATTTAGTAAAGCCCTAAGTCTTTTAATAAAAAATTTTTTGTAAAAAAGTTGGCAAAAATAGTTTTTG
CTATATATTTATATATAAGAAAAAATTCAATACTCAAGGAGATAAAAAATGGAAAACTTAAACAATAATC
CACAAAAAATTAATCAAATAAATAAGCAAACTAATTTTATTGGTTTTGAAAATTTTATAGAACTTGATAA
TCAAGTTAATCAAACTAAAGAAAAAAGTAAATTAAGTAAGATAGGTAAGAAATTACCCGGAATAAGCAGT
CAAGTCTAGTGCGGCCGCATGGCTTGTTATGACTGTTTTTTTGGGGTACAGTCTATGCCTCGGGCATCCA
AGCAGCAAGCGCGTTACGCCGTGGGTCGATGTTTGATGTTATGGAGCAGCAACGATGTTACGCAGCAGGG
CAGTCGCCCTAAAACAAAGTTAAACATCATGAGGAGGTAACGTCATGGTAAAAGATTGGATTCCTATTTC
TCATGATAATTATAAACAAGTACAAGGACCATTTTATCATGGAACTAAAGCTAATTTAGCAATTGGTGAT
TTACTAACTACAGGATTTATTTCTCATTTTGAAGATGGTCGAATTCTTAAACATATTTATTTTTCAGCTT
TAATGGAACCAGCAGTTTGGGGAGCTGAACTTGCTATGTCACTATCTGGTCTTGAAGGTCGTGGTTATAT
ATATATAGTTGAACCAACAGGACCATTTGAAGATGATCCAAATCTTACAAATAAAAAATTTCCTGGTAAT
CCAACACAATCTTATAGAACTTGTGAACCTTTAAGAATTGTTGGTGTTGTTGAAGATTGGGAAGGACATC
CTGTTGAATTAATAAGAGGAATGTTAGATTCATTAGAAGATTTAAAACGTCGTGGTTTACATGTTATTGA
AGATTAACCTGGCGCGCCAAATAATGCCCGTGTCCCTGTTGAATAGGGACACGGTTTTTTAACAATTTTT
TTATTCCTAGGCCTTAGTGGCCGGTACCCGGGGATCCTTATTACTGGCCGCTTTCTAGCCTGGATACTTG
TCTGGCTAGTTGCATTAGAGAGTCAGCTAGAGCCCTAGGGCTAGCTGTTTGTGTATTCGGAGCCAGTGTA
GTTTTTCTTTTTACTAACGATACGGGTAATAATTGATTGCCTTTTACAGCCTGACCTTGAGACAATTGCA
AAAGTCTGTCCACAGAGGTTTGACCTAATAATCTAAAATCTTGTTTGATAGTAGTAAGTGGAGGTATGTA
GCAACTAGAATCTTCTGTATCATCATAACCCACAACTGAAATATCAGCCCCAACTCTAAGTCCACTTTCA
GTAATAGCTCGCATAGCTCCTAAAGCCATTTGATCATTAGCAACTAACATAGCAGTAGGGACAATGCCTT
CATTTAACATTTGCATTGTTTGCTGAAATCCTGACATAGCAGACCAATCTCCTTCTCTTTCTGCTATTGG
TTGTATTTGATTTCTTGTTAAATACTTGTGCCATCCTGCTAATCTCAATCTGGCACTTACTGAACTTAAG
GGACCTGCAAGTAGTGCAATTTGTTGATGGCCTAATGCAACAAGGTGTTCAACTCCTAACCTTGTTCCAT
CTTCGTGAGAAAAAATTATAGAGTTTATTGGGGTTTGGTCCGACACATCCAAAAACAATGCTGGAACATT
AGTACATGCTGCTTCAACTGCAATCGCATCTTGGTCATCAAGAGGATAATTAATTATAAGTCCACTAACA
CGTTGAGCTAATAAATTATGTACTGCTGCCTTACAAGCCTCTACACCTGATCTCTCAACCATTGATACAA
CAACGCTTGCACCAAGTTGATCAGCTCTCGATTTAATTGCGGCTACAATTTGACTAGGCGCATGTAATGC
AAGTGATGATGTGGCAACTCCAATTAAAAGTGATTGTTTCCCCGCAAGTTGCTGAGCAACGCGATTTGGT
ATATAATTCAACTCTGCCATAGCTGCTTCAACCTTCTCTCTTGTTTTTGCAGATACATGACTTGCTTGGT
TCACAACTCTCGAAACCGTTTGGTAGCTAACCCCGGCATATTCAGCAACATCATACAAAGTAACAGGTTT
CATGGATCATTCCTCCATGATAAAATTTAAATTTCTGACTTTGGCAAATCCTTTTGCCTGTTAAAAAGAA
TAGCACAAAAATTAAAAAAAAAGAAACGCAAATAGCAATAGCATTAAAAATAATTATTATTATTTATTTC
TTTGATTAAAATCAAAAGCCTTTAATGTATTTTCTTGATCTTTCATGCGCTTAACGGTAAAATCCAAGGT
ATTAAGTTCACCTTCCACTTTTCTCTCTCTATCTTCTCTAGAAAATCATAAAAAATTTATTTGCTTTGTG
AGCGGATAACAATTATAACAGATTCAATTGTGAGCGGATAACAATTTCACACAGAATTCATTAAAGAGGA
GAAATTACATATGGATAAGAAATACTCAATAGGCTTAGCTATCGGCACAAATAGCGTCGGATGGGCGGTG
ATCACTGATGAATATAAGGTTCCGTCTAAAAAGTTCAAGGTTCTGGGAAATACAGACCGCCACAGTATCA
AAAAAAATCTTATAGGGGCTCTTTTATTTGACAGTGGAGAGACAGCGGAAGCGACTCGTCTCAAACGGAC
AGCTCGTAGAAGGTATACACGTCGGAAGAATCGTATTTGTTATCTACAGGAGATTTTTTCAAATGAGATG
GCGAAAGTAGATGATAGTTTCTTTCATCGACTTGAAGAGTCTTTTTTGGTGGAAGAAGACAAGAAGCATG
AACGTCATCCTATTTTTGGAAATATAGTAGATGAAGTTGCTTATCATGAGAAATATCCAACTATCTATCA
TCTGCGAAAAAAATTGGTAGATTCTACTGATAAAGCGGATTTGCGCTTAATCTATTTGGCCTTAGCGCAT
ATGATTAAGTTTCGTGGTCATTTTTTGATTGAGGGAGATTTAAATCCTGATAATAGTGATGTGGACAAAC
TATTTATCCAGTTGGTACAAACCTACAATCAATTATTTGAAGAAAACCCTATTAACGCAAGTGGAGTAGA
TGCTAAAGCGATTCTTTCTGCACGATTGAGTAAATCAAGACGATTAGAAAATCTCATTGCTCAGCTCCCC
GGTGAGAAGAAAAATGGCTTATTTGGGAATCTCATTGCTTTGTCATTGGGTTTGACCCCTAATTTTAAAT
CAAATTTTGATTTGGCAGAAGATGCTAAATTACAGCTTTCAAAAGATACTTACGATGATGATTTAGATAA
TTTATTGGCGCAAATTGGAGATCAATATGCTGATTTGTTTTTGGCAGCTAAGAATTTATCAGATGCTATT
TTACTTTCAGATATCCTAAGAGTAAATACTGAAATAACTAAGGCTCCCCTATCAGCTTCAATGATTAAAC
GCTACGATGAACATCATCAAGACTTGACTCTTTTAAAAGCTTTAGTTCGACAACAACTTCCAGAAAAGTA
TAAAGAAATCTTTTTTGATCAATCAAAAAACGGATATGCAGGTTATATTGATGGGGGAGCTAGCCAAGAA
GAATTTTATAAATTTATCAAACCAATTTTAGAAAAAATGGATGGTACTGAGGAATTATTGGTGAAACTAA
ATCGTGAAGATTTGCTGCGCAAGCAACGGACCTTTGACAACGGCTCTATTCCCCATCAAATTCACTTGGG
TGAGCTGCATGCTATTTTGAGAAGACAAGAAGACTTTTATCCATTTTTAAAAGACAATCGTGAGAAGATT
GAAAAAATCTTGACTTTTCGAATTCCTTATTATGTTGGTCCATTGGCGCGTGGCAATAGTCGTTTTGCAT
GGATGACTCGGAAGTCTGAAGAAACAATTACCCCATGGAATTTTGAAGAAGTTGTCGATAAAGGTGCTTC
AGCTCAATCATTTATTGAACGCATGACAAACTTTGATAAAAATCTTCCAAATGAAAAAGTACTACCAAAA
CATAGTTTGCTTTATGAGTATTTTACGGTTTATAACGAATTGACAAAGGTCAAATATGTTACTGAAGGAA
TGCGAAAACCAGCATTTCTTTCAGGTGAACAGAAGAAAGCCATTGTTGATTTACTCTTCAAAACAAATCG
AAAAGTAACCGTTAAGCAATTAAAAGAAGATTATTTCAAAAAAATAGAATGTTTTGATAGTGTTGAAATT
TCAGGAGTTGAAGATAGATTTAATGCTTCATTAGGTACCTACCATGATTTGCTAAAAATTATTAAAGATA
AAGATTTTTTGGATAATGAAGAAAATGAAGATATCTTAGAGGATATTGTTTTAACATTGACCTTATTTGA
AGATAGGGAGATGATTGAGGAAAGACTTAAAACATATGCTCACCTCTTTGATGATAAGGTGATGAAACAG
CTTAAACGTCGCCGTTATACTGGTTGGGGACGTTTGTCTCGAAAATTGATTAATGGTATTAGGGATAAGC
AATCTGGCAAAACAATATTAGATTTTTTGAAATCAGATGGTTTTGCCAATCGCAATTTTATGCAGCTGAT
CCATGATGATAGTTTGACATTTAAAGAAGACATTCAAAAAGCACAAGTGTCTGGACAAGGCGATAGTTTA
CATGAACATATTGCAAATTTAGCTGGTAGCCCTGCTATTAAAAAAGGTATTTTACAGACTGTAAAAGTTG
TTGATGAATTGGTCAAAGTAATGGGGCGGCATAAGCCAGAAAATATCGTTATTGAAATGGCACGTGAAAA
TCAGACAACTCAAAAGGGCCAGAAAAATTCGCGAGAGCGTATGAAACGAATCGAAGAAGGTATCAAAGAA
TTAGGAAGTCAGATTCTTAAAGAGCATCCTGTTGAAAATACTCAATTGCAAAATGAAAAGCTCTATCTCT
ATTATCTCCAAAATGGAAGAGACATGTATGTGGACCAAGAATTAGATATTAATCGTTTAAGTGATTATGA
TGTCGATGCCATTGTTCCACAAAGTTTCCTTAAAGACGATTCAATAGACAATAAGGTCTTAACGCGTTCT
GATAAAAATCGTGGTAAATCGGATAACGTTCCAAGTGAAGAAGTAGTCAAAAAGATGAAAAACTATTGGA
GACAACTTCTAAACGCCAAGTTAATCACTCAACGTAAGTTTGATAATTTAACGAAAGCTGAACGTGGAGG
TTTGAGTGAACTTGATAAAGCTGGTTTTATCAAACGCCAATTGGTTGAAACTCGCCAAATCACTAAGCAT
GTGGCACAAATTTTGGATAGTCGCATGAATACTAAATACGATGAAAATGATAAACTTATTCGAGAGGTTA
AAGTGATTACCTTAAAATCTAAATTAGTTTCTGACTTCCGAAAAGATTTCCAATTCTATAAAGTACGTGA
GATTAACAATTACCATCATGCCCATGATGCGTATCTAAATGCCGTCGTTGGAACTGCTTTGATTAAGAAA
TATCCAAAACTTGAATCGGAGTTTGTCTATGGTGATTATAAAGTTTATGATGTTCGTAAAATGATTGCTA
AGTCTGAGCAAGAAATAGGCAAAGCAACCGCAAAATATTTCTTTTACTCTAATATCATGAACTTCTTCAA
AACAGAAATTACACTTGCAAATGGAGAGATTCGCAAACGCCCTCTAATCGAAACTAATGGGGAAACTGGA
GAAATTGTCTGGGATAAAGGGCGAGATTTTGCCACAGTGCGCAAAGTATTGTCCATGCCCCAAGTCAATA
TTGTCAAGAAAACAGAAGTCCAGACAGGCGGATTCTCCAAGGAGTCAATTTTACCAAAAAGAAATTCGGA
CAAGCTTATTGCTCGTAAAAAAGACTGGGATCCAAAAAAATATGGTGGTTTTGATAGTCCAACGGTAGCT
TATTCAGTCCTAGTGGTTGCTAAGGTGGAAAAAGGGAAATCGAAGAAGTTAAAATCCGTTAAAGAGTTAC
TAGGGATCACAATTCTGGAAAGAAGTTCCTTTGAAAAAAATCCGATTGACTTTTTAGAAGCTAAAGGATA
TAAGGAAGTTAAAAAAGACTTAATCATTAAACTACCTAAATATAGTCTTTTTGAGTTAGAAAACGGTCGT
AAACGGATGCTGGCTAGTGCCGGAGAATTACAAAAAGGAAATGAGCTGGCTCTGCCAAGCAAATATGTGA
ATTTTTTATATTTAGCTAGTCATTATGAAAAGTTGAAGGGTAGTCCAGAAGATAACGAACAAAAACAATT
GTTTGTGGAGCAGCATAAGCATTATTTAGATGAGATTATTGAGCAAATCAGTGAATTTTCTAAGCGTGTT
ATTTTAGCAGATGCCAATTTAGATAAAGTTCTTAGTGCATATAACAAACATAGAGACAAACCAATACGTG
AACAAGCAGAAAATATTATTCATTTATTTACGTTGACGAATCTTGGAGCTCCCGCTGCTTTTAAATATTT
TGATACAACAATTGATCGTAAACGATATACGTCTACAAAAGAAGTTTTAGATGCCACTCTTATCCATCAA
TCCATCACTGGTCTTTATGAAACACGCATTGATTTGAGTCAGCTAGGAGGTGACTAATAAAAGCTTGATC
AGATCTCAGCTTTTTTTTGAAGTGCCTGGCAGTAAGTTGAAAAAATTTGAAATAAACTTGGACTATGTTA
ATAAAAAAATACAAATTAACGAACAAAAAGATTTGAATTATTATATAATTTAGTTAAAAGCAATTTTAAA
TGAGGGAGGTTTCCATATGAGGGAAGCGGTGATCGCCGAAGTATCGACTCAACTATCAGAGGTAGTTGGC
GTCATCGAGCGCCATCTCGAACCGACGTTGCTGGCCGTACATTTGTACGGCTCCGCAGTGGATGGCGGCC
TGAAGCCACACAGTGATATTGATTTGCTGGTTACGGTGACCGTAAGGCTTGATGAAACAACGCGGCGAGC
TTTGATCAACGACCTTTTGGAAACTTCGGCTTCCCCTGGAGAGAGCGAGATTCTCCGCGCTGTAGAAGTC
ACCATTGTTGTGCACGACGACATCATTCCGTGGCGTTATCCAGCTAAGCGCGAACTGCAATTTGGAGAAT
GGCAGCGCAATGACATTCTTGCAGGTATCTTCGAGCCAGCCACGATCGACATTGATCTGGCTATCTTGCT
GACAAAAGCAAGAGAACATAGCGTTGCCTTGGTAGGTCCAGCGGCGGAGGAACTCTTTGATCCGGTTCCT
GAACAGGATCTATTTGAGGCGCTAAATGAAACCTTAACGCTATGGAACTCGCCGCCCGACTGGGCTGGCG
ATGAGCGAAATGTAGTGCTTACGTTGTCCCGCATTTGGTACAGCGCAGTAACCGGCAAAATCGCGCCGAA
GGATGTCGCTGCCGACTGGGCAATGGAGCGCCTGCCGGCCCAGTATCAGCCCGTCATACTTGAAGCTAGA
CAGGCTTATCTTGGACAAGAAGAAGATCGCTTGGCCTCGCGCGCAGATCAGTTGGAAGAATTTGTCCACT
ACGTGAAAGGCGAGATCACCAAGGTAGTCGGCAAATAATGACGTCGCCGGAGCGGTCGAGTTCTGGACCG
ACCGGCTCGGGTTCTCATGACCAAAATCCCTTAACGTGAGTTTTCGTTCCACTGAGCGTCAGACCCCGTA
GAAAAGATCAAAGGATCTTCTTGAGATCCTTTTTTTCTGCGCGTAATCTGCTGCTTGCAAACAAAAAAAC
CACCGCTACCAGCGGTGGTTTGTTTGCCGGATCAAGAGCTACCAACTCTTTTTCCGAAGGTAACTGGCTT
CAGCAGAGCGCAGATACCAAATACTGTTCTTCTAGTGTAGCCGTAGTTAGGCCACCACTTCAAGAACTCT
GTAGCACCGCCTACATACCTCGCTCTGCTAATCCTGTTACCAGTGGCTGCTGCCAGTGGCGATAAGTCGT
GTCTTACCGGGTTGGACTCAAGACGATAGTTACCGGATAAGGCGCAGCGGTCGGGCTGAACGGGGGGTTC
GTGCACACAGCCCAGCTTGGAGCGAACGACCTACACCGAACTGAGATACCTACAGCGTGAGCTATGAGAA
AGCGCCACGCTTCCCGAAGGGAGAAAGGCGGACAGGTATCCGGTAAGCGGCAGGGTCGGAACAGGAGAGC
GCACGAGGGAGCTTCCAGGGGGAAACGCCTGGTATCTTTATAGTCCTGTCGGGTTTCGCCACCTCTGACT
TGAGCGTCGATTTTTGTGATGCTCGTCAGGGGGGCGGAGCCTATGGAAAAACGCCAGCAACGCGGCCTTT
TTACGGTTCCTGGCCTTTTGCTGGCCTTTTGCTCACATGTTCTTT
